Addgene plasmid #153797: pGBW-m4252889
Purpose: Mammalian expression plasmid for SARS-CoV-2 nsp7
Depositing lab: Ginkgo Bioworks & Benjie Chen. Depositing organization: Ginkgo Bioworks.
Backbone
  Vector backbone: pTwist_CMV_Hygro_6 with AarI site removed
  Backbone size w/o insert (bp): 6525
  Vector type: Mammalian Expression
  Selectable markers: Hygromycin
Growth in bacteria
  Bacterial resistance: Ampicillin, 100 μg/mL
  Growth temperature: 37°C
  Growth strain: DH5alpha
  Copy number: High Copy
Gene/Insert
  Gene/Insert name: SARS-CoV-2 nsp7
  Species: Severe acute respiratory syndrome coronavirus 2
  Insert size (bp): 242
  Mutation: wt
  Entrez Gene: ORF1ab (a.k.a. GU280_gp01)
  Promoter: CMV
  Tag / fusion protein: Cleavable TEV;TapTag (C terminal on backbone)
  Cloning method: Unknown
Resource information
  A portion of this plasmid was derived from a plasmid made by: GinkgoBioworks
Depositor comments: NCBI reference sequence: 43740578
How to cite: pGBW-m4252889 was a gift from Ginkgo Bioworks & Benjie Chen (Addgene plasmid # 153797 ; http://n2t.net/addgene:153797 ; RRID:Addgene_153797)
