[The description below was written by a language model from this plasmid's Addgene catalogue record and the feature table of its GenBank file.]
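Description:
pGBW-m4252889 is a mammalian expression plasmid for SARS-CoV-2 nsp7, a small non-structural protein processed from the ORF1ab polyprotein. It is built on a pTwist_CMV_Hygro_6 backbone from which an AarI site has been removed. It is maintained in E. coli at high copy through a ColE1/pUC-type origin and selected with ampicillin via the beta-lactamase gene. For selection in mammalian cells, a separate cassette places the hygromycin phosphotransferase gene under the human ubiquitin C promoter, followed by a synthetic polyadenylation signal. Bacterial rrnG and T7 terminators, extra synthetic poly(A) signals and short 5' and 3' beta-globin insulator elements flank the functional units, presumably to limit transcriptional read-through and interference between cassettes.

The wild-type nsp7 coding sequence (about 240 bp) is driven by the CMV immediate-early enhancer and promoter and terminated by an SV40 poly(A) signal. The insert is not annotated in the feature table, but it would lie in the unannotated interval between the CMV promoter and the first tag element. The protein is fused at its C terminus to a backbone-encoded cleavable tandem affinity purification tag. The annotated parts of this tag are a TEV protease site, a calmodulin-binding peptide and a second TEV site. A further stretch before the poly(A) signal is unannotated and may hold additional tag components, though the record does not identify them. The TEV sites allow the tag to be removed, or the protein to be eluted by proteolysis, during purification.

The construct belongs to a set of tagged SARS-CoV-2 protein plasmids intended for expression and/or purification from mammalian cells. The catalogued backbone and insert sizes sum to less than the 7362 bp of the sequence record, a discrepancy the record does not explain.
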