LOCUS       Exported 7362 bp ds-DNA circular SYN 13-MAY-2021
DEFINITION  Mammalian expression plasmid for SARS-CoV-2 nsp7.
ACCESSION   .
VERSION     .
KEYWORDS    pGBW-m4252889
SOURCE      synthetic DNA construct
  ORGANISM  synthetic DNA construct
REFERENCE   1 (bases 1 to 7362)
  TITLE     SARS-CoV-2 protein Mammalian expression constructs, tagged, for
            protein expression and/or purification
REFERENCE   2 (bases 1 to 7362)
  AUTHORS   .
  TITLE     Direct Submission
  JOURNAL   Exported May 13, 2021 from SnapGene Server 1.1.58
            http://www.snapgene.com
FEATURES             Location/Qualifiers
     source          1..7362
                     /organism="synthetic DNA construct"
                     /mol_type="other DNA"
     primer_bind     33..52
                     /label=SV40pA-R
                     /note="SV40 polyA, reverse primer"
     terminator      204..250
                     /label=T7 terminator
                     /note="transcription terminator for bacteriophage T7 RNA
                     polymerase"
     terminator      280..416
                     /label=rrnG terminator
                     /note="transcription terminator from the E. coli ribosomal
                     RNA rrnG operon (Albrechtsen et al., 1991)"
     misc_feature    461..532
                     /label=3' beta-globin insulator
                     /note="insulator downstream of the human beta-globin locus
                     (Farrell et al., 2002)"
     rep_origin      complement(758..1346)
                     /direction=LEFT
                     /label=ori
                     /note="high-copy-number ColE1/pMB1/pBR322/pUC origin of
                     replication"
     primer_bind     complement(838..857)
                     /label=pBR322ori-F
                     /note="pBR322 origin, forward primer"
     promoter        1846..3055
                     /label=UbC promoter
                     /note="human ubiquitin C promoter"
     primer_bind     2892..2911
                     /label=hUBCpro-F
                     /note="Human Ubiquitin C (UbC) promoter, forward primer"
     CDS             3059..4087
                     /codon_start=1
                     /gene="aph(4)-Ia"
                     /product="aminoglycoside phosphotransferase from E. coli"
                     /label=HygR
                     /note="confers resistance to hygromycin"
                     /translation="MGKKPELTATSVEKFLIEKFDSVSDLMQLSEGEESRAFSFDVGGR
                     GYVLRVNSCADGFYKDRYVYRHFASAALPIPEVLDIGEFSESLTYCISRRAQGVTLQDL
                     PETELPAVLQPVAEAMDAIAAADLSQTSGFGPFGPQGIGQYTTWRDFICAIADPHVYHW
                     QTVMDDTVSASVAQALDELMLWAEDCPEVRHLVHADFGSNNVLTDNGRITAVIDWSEAM
                     FGDSQYEVANIFFWRPWLACMEQQTRYFERRHPELAGSPRLRAYMLRIGLDQLYQSLVD
                     GNFDDAAWAQGRCDAIVRSGAGTVGRTQIARRSAAVWTDGCVEVLADSGNRRPSTRPRA
                     KE"
     polyA_signal    4114..4162
                     /note="synthetic polyadenylation signal"
     CDS             4428..5288
                     /codon_start=1
                     /gene="bla"
                     /product="beta-lactamase"
                     /label=AmpR
                     /note="confers resistance to ampicillin, carbenicillin, and
                     related antibiotics"
                     /translation="MSIQHFRVALIPFFAAFCLPVFAHPETLVKVKDAEDQLGARVGYI
                     ELDLNSGKILESFRPEERFPMMSTFKVLLCGAVLSRIDAGQEQLGRRIHYSQNDLVEYS
                     PVTEKHLTDGMTVRELCSAAITMSDNTAANLLLTTIGGPKELTAFLHNMGDHVTRLDRW
                     EPELNEAIPNDERDTTMPVAMATTLRKLLTGELLTLASRQQLIDWMEADKVAGPLLRSA
                     LPAGWFIADKSGAGERGSRGIIAALGPDGKPSRIVVIYTTGSQATMDERNRQIAEIGAS
                     LIKHW"
     primer_bind     complement(4646..4665)
                     /label=Amp-R
                     /note="Ampicillin resistance gene, reverse primer"
     terminator      5301..5437
                     /label=rrnG terminator
                     /note="transcription terminator from the E. coli ribosomal
                     RNA rrnG operon (Albrechtsen et al., 1991)"
     misc_feature    5589..5660
                     /label=5' beta-globin insulator
                     /note="insulator upstream of the human beta-globin locus
                     (Farrell et al., 2002)"
     terminator      5665..5711
                     /label=T7 terminator
                     /note="transcription terminator for bacteriophage T7 RNA
                     polymerase"
     polyA_signal    5729..5777
                     /note="synthetic polyadenylation signal"
     enhancer        5858..6161
                     /label=CMV enhancer
                     /note="human cytomegalovirus immediate early enhancer"
     promoter        6163..6365
                     /label=CMV promoter
                     /note="human cytomegalovirus (CMV) immediate early
                     promoter"
     primer_bind     6316..6336
                     /label=CMV-F
                     /note="Human CMV immediate early promoter, forward primer"
     CDS             6686..6706
                     /codon_start=1
                     /product="tobacco etch virus (TEV) protease recognition and
                     cleavage site"
                     /label=TEV site
                     /translation="ENLYFQS"
     CDS             6740..6817
                     /codon_start=1
                     /product="calmodulin-binding peptide"
                     /label=CBP
                     /note="derived from skeletal muscle myosin light chain
                     kinase; binds calmodulin with nanomolar affinity in the
                     presence of calcium"
                     /translation="KRRWKKNFIAVSAANRFKKISSSGAL"
     CDS             6845..6865
                     /codon_start=1
                     /product="tobacco etch virus (TEV) protease recognition and
                     cleavage site"
                     /label=TEV site
                     /translation="ENLYFQG"
     polyA_signal    7330..89
                     /label=SV40 poly(A) signal
                     /note="SV40 polyadenylation signal"
     primer_bind     complement(7341..7360)
                     /label=EBV-rev
                     /note="SV40 polyA terminator, reverse primer"
ORIGIN
        1 ctagaatgca gtgaaaaaaa tgctttattt gtgaaatttg tgatgctatt gctttatttg
       61 taaccattat aagctgcaat aaacaagtta acaacaacaa ttgcattcat tttatgtttc
      121 aggttcaggg ggaggtgtgg gaggtttttt aaagcaagta aaacctctac aaatgtggta
      181 ttggcccatc tctatcggta tcgtagcata accccttggg gcctctaaac gggtcttgag
      241 gggttttttg tgcccctcgg gccggattgc tatctaccgg cattggcgca gaaaaaaatg
      301 cctgatgcga cgctgcgcgt cttatactcc cacatatgcc agattcagca acggatacgg
      361 cttccccaac ttgcccactt ccatacgtgt cctccttacc agaaatttat ccttaaggtc
      421 gtcagctatc ctgcaggcga tctctcgatt tcgatcaaga cattccttta atggtctttt
      481 ctggacacca ctaggggtca gaagtagttc atcaaacttt cttccctccc taatctcatt
      541 ggttaccttg ggctatcgaa acttaattaa ccagtcaagt cagctacttg gcgagatcga
      601 cttgtctggg tttcgactac gctcagaatt gcgtcagtca agttcgatct ggtccttgct
      661 attgcacccg ttctccgatt acgagtttca tttaaatcat gtgagcaaaa ggccagcaaa
      721 aggccaggaa ccgtaaaaag gccgcgttgc tggcgttttt ccataggctc cgcccccctg
      781 acgagcatca caaaaatcga cgctcaagtc agaggtggcg aaacccgaca ggactataaa
      841 gataccaggc gtttccccct ggaagctccc tcgtgcgctc tcctgttccg accctgccgc
      901 ttaccggata cctgtccgcc tttctccctt cgggaagcgt ggcgctttct catagctcac
      961 gctgtaggta tctcagttcg gtgtaggtcg ttcgctccaa gctgggctgt gtgcacgaac
     1021 cccccgttca gcccgaccgc tgcgccttat ccggtaacta tcgtcttgag tccaacccgg
     1081 taagacacga cttatcgcca ctggcagcag ccactggtaa caggattagc agagcgaggt
     1141 atgtaggcgg tgctacagag ttcttgaagt ggtggcctaa ctacggctac actagaagaa
     1201 cagtatttgg tatctgcgct ctgctgaagc cagttacctt cggaaaaaga gttggtagct
     1261 cttgatccgg caaacaaacc accgctggta gcggtggttt ttttgtttgc aagcagcaga
     1321 ttacgcgcag aaaaaaagga tctcaagaag atcctttgat cttttctacg gggtctgacg
     1381 ctcagtggaa cgaaaactca cgttaaggga ttttggtcat gagattatca aaaaggatct
     1441 tcacctagat ccttttaaat taaaaatgaa gttttaaatc aatctaaagt atatatgagt
     1501 aaacttggtc tgacagttac caatgcttaa tcagtgaggc acctatctca gcgatctgtc
     1561 tatttcgttc atccatagtt gcatttaaat ttccgaactc tccaaggccc tcgtcggaaa
     1621 atcttcaaac ctttcgtccg atccatcttg caggctacct ctcgaacgaa ctatcgcaag
     1681 tctcttggcc ggccttgcgc cttggctatt gcttggcagc gcctatcgcc aggtattact
     1741 ccaatcccga atatccgaga tcgggatcac ccgagagaag ttcaacctac atcctcaatc
     1801 ccgatctatc cgagatccga ggaatatcga aatcggggcg cgcctggcct ccgcgccggg
     1861 ttttggcgcc tcccgcgggc gcccccctcg tcacggcgag cgctgccacg tcagacgaag
     1921 ggcgcaggag cgtcctgatc cttccgcccg gacgctcagg acagcggccc gctgctcata
     1981 agactcggcc ttagaacccc agtatcagca gaaggacatt ttaggacggg acttgggtga
     2041 ctctagggca ctggttttct ttccagagag cggaacaggc gaggaaaagt agtcccttct
     2101 cggcgattct gcggagggat ctccgtgggg cggtgaacgc cgatgattat ataaggacgc
     2161 gccgggtgtg gcacagctag ttccgtcgca gccgggattt gggtcgcggt tcttgtttgt
     2221 ggatcgctgt gatcgtcact tggtgagtag cgggctgctg ggctggccgg ggctttcgtg
     2281 gccgccgggc cgctcggtgg gacggaagcg tgtggagaga ccgccaaggg ctgtagtctg
     2341 ggtccgcgag caaggttgcc ctgaactggg ggttgggggg agcgcagcaa aatggcggct
     2401 gttcccgagt cttgaatgga agacgcttgt gaggcgggct gtgaggtcgt tgaaacaagg
     2461 tggggggcat ggtgggcggc aagaacccaa ggtcttgagc ccttcgctaa tgcgggaaag
     2521 ctcttattcg ggtgagatgg gctgggcacc atctggggac cctgacgtga agtttgtcac
     2581 tgactggaga actcggtttg tcgtctgttg cgggggcggc agttatggcg gtgccgttgg
     2641 gcagtgcacc cgtacctttg ggagcgcgcg ccctcgtcgt gtcgtgacgt cacccgttct
     2701 gttggcttat aatgcagggt ggggccacca gccggtaggt gtgcggtagg cttttctccg
     2761 tcgcaggacg cagggttcgg gcctagggta ggctctcctg aatcgacagg cgccggacct
     2821 ctggtgaggg gagggataag tgaggcgtca gtttctttgg tcggttttat gtacctatct
     2881 tcttaagtag ctgaagctcc ggttttgaac tatgcgctcg gggttggcga gtgtgttttg
     2941 tgaagttttt taggcacctt ttgaaatgta atcatttggg tcaatatgta attttcagtg
     3001 ttagacttgt aaattgtccg ctaaattctg gccgtttttg gcttttttgt tagacaacat
     3061 gggtaaaaag cctgaactca ccgcgacgtc tgtcgagaag tttctgatcg aaaagttcga
     3121 cagcgtctcc gacctgatgc agctctcgga gggcgaagaa tctcgtgctt tcagcttcga
     3181 tgtaggaggg cgtggatatg tcctgcgggt aaatagctgc gccgatggtt tctacaaaga
     3241 tcgttatgtt tatcggcact ttgcatccgc cgcgctcccg attccggaag tgcttgacat
     3301 tggggagttc agcgagagcc tgacctattg catctcccgc cgtgcacagg gtgtcacgtt
     3361 gcaagacctg cctgaaaccg aactgcccgc tgttctgcag ccggtcgcgg aggcaatgga
     3421 tgccatcgct gccgccgatc ttagccagac gagcgggttc ggcccattcg gaccgcaagg
     3481 aatcggtcaa tacactacat ggcgtgattt catatgcgcg attgctgatc cccatgtgta
     3541 tcactggcaa actgtgatgg acgacaccgt cagtgcgtcc gtcgcgcagg ctctcgatga
     3601 gctgatgctt tgggccgagg actgccccga agtccggcac ctcgtgcacg cggatttcgg
     3661 ctccaacaat gtcctgacgg acaatggccg cataacagcg gtcattgact ggagcgaggc
     3721 gatgttcggg gattcccaat acgaggtcgc caacatcttc ttctggaggc cgtggttggc
     3781 ttgtatggag cagcagacgc gctacttcga gcggaggcat ccggagcttg caggatcgcc
     3841 ccggctccgg gcgtatatgc tccgcattgg tcttgaccaa ctctatcaga gcttggttga
     3901 cggcaatttc gatgatgcag cttgggcgca gggtcgatgc gacgcaatcg tccgatccgg
     3961 agccgggact gtcgggcgta cacaaatcgc ccgcagaagc gccgccgtct ggaccgatgg
     4021 ctgtgtagaa gtactcgccg atagtggaaa ccgacgcccc agcactcgtc cgagggcaaa
     4081 ggaataagct agtatgtaag cctagtctta gataataaaa tcgctatcca tcgaagatgg
     4141 atgtgtgttg gttttttgtg tgtgtaacgc taggcgcgcc tggtgtaccg agaacgatcc
     4201 tctcagtgcg agtctcgacg atccatatcg ttgcttggca gtcagccagt cggaatccag
     4261 cttgggaccc aggaagtcca atcgtcagat attgtactca agcctggtca cggcagcgta
     4321 ccgatctgtt taaacctaga tattgatagt ctgatcggtc aacgtataat cgagtcctag
     4381 cttttgcaaa catctatcaa gagacaggat cagcaggagg ctttcgcatg agtattcaac
     4441 atttccgtgt cgcccttatt cccttttttg cggcattttg ccttcctgtt tttgctcacc
     4501 cagaaacgct ggtgaaagta aaagatgctg aagatcagtt gggtgcgcga gtgggttaca
     4561 tcgaactgga tctcaacagc ggtaagatcc ttgagagttt tcgccccgaa gaacgctttc
     4621 caatgatgag cacttttaaa gttctgctat gtggcgcggt attatcccgt attgacgccg
     4681 ggcaagagca actcggtcgc cgcatacact attctcagaa tgacttggtt gagtattcac
     4741 cagtcacaga aaagcatctt acggatggca tgacagtaag agaattatgc agtgctgcca
     4801 taaccatgag tgataacact gcggccaact tacttctgac aacgattgga ggaccgaagg
     4861 agctaaccgc ttttttgcac aacatggggg atcatgtaac tcgccttgat cgttgggaac
     4921 cggagctgaa tgaagccata ccaaacgacg agcgtgacac cacgatgcct gtagcaatgg
     4981 caacaacctt gcgtaaacta ttaactggcg aactacttac tctagcttcc cggcaacagt
     5041 tgatagactg gatggaggcg gataaagttg caggaccact tctgcgctcg gcccttccgg
     5101 ctggctggtt tattgctgat aaatctggag ccggtgagcg tgggtctcgc ggtatcattg
     5161 cagcactggg gccagatggt aagccctccc gtatcgtagt tatctacacg acggggagtc
     5221 aggcaactat ggatgaacga aatagacaga tcgctgagat aggtgcctca ctgattaagc
     5281 attggtaacc gattctaggt gcattggcgc agaaaaaaat gcctgatgcg acgctgcgcg
     5341 tcttatactc ccacatatgc cagattcagc aacggatacg gcttccccaa cttgcccact
     5401 tccatacgtg tcctccttac cagaaattta tccttaagat cccgaatcgt ttaaactcga
     5461 ctctggctct atcgaatctc cgtcgtttcg agcttacgcg aacagccgtg gcgctcattt
     5521 gctcgtcggg catcgaatct cgtcagctat cgtcagctta cctttttggc agcgatcgcg
     5581 gctcccgaca tcttggacca ttagctccac aggtatcttc ttccctctag tggtcataac
     5641 agcagcttca gctacctctc aattcaaaaa acccctcaag acccgtttag aggccccaag
     5701 gggttatgct atcaatcgtt gcgttacaca cacaaaaaac caacacacat ccatcttcga
     5761 tggatagcga ttttattatc taactgctga tcgagtgtag ccagatctag taatcaatta
     5821 cggggtcatt agttcatagc ccatatatgg agttccgcgt tacataactt acggtaaatg
     5881 gcccgcctgg ctgaccgccc aacgaccccc gcccattgac gtcaataatg acgtatgttc
     5941 ccatagtaac gccaataggg actttccatt gacgtcaatg ggtggagtat ttacggtaaa
     6001 ctgcccactt ggcagtacat caagtgtatc atatgccaag tacgccccct attgacgtca
     6061 atgacggtaa atggcccgcc tggcattatg cccagtacat gaccttatgg gactttccta
     6121 cttggcagta catctacgta ttagtcatcg ctattaccat gctgatgcgg ttttggcagt
     6181 acatcaatgg gcgtggatag cggtttgact cacggggatt tccaagtctc caccccattg
     6241 acgtcaatgg gagtttgttt tggcaccaaa atcaacggga ctttccaaaa tgtcgtaaca
     6301 actccgcccc attgacgcaa atgggcggta ggcgtgtacg gtgggaggtc tatataagca
     6361 gagctggttt agtgaaccgt cagatcagat ctttgtcgat cctaccatcc actcgacaca
     6421 cccgccagcg gccgccacca tgaaaatgtc agatgtaaag tgcacatcag tagtcttact
     6481 ctcagttttg caacaactca gagtagaatc atcatctaaa ttgtgggctc aatgtgtcca
     6541 gttacacaat gacattctct tagctaaaga tactactgaa gcctttgaaa aaatggtttc
     6601 actactttct gttttgcttt ccatgcaggg tgctgtagac ataaacaagc tttgtgaaga
     6661 aatgctggac aacagggcaa ccttagaaaa cctttacttt cagtcgggac ggcgaatccc
     6721 ggggctgata aatccctgga aaaggagatg gaagaagaac tttattgcag tgtctgcggc
     6781 taaccggttc aaaaagatca gttcaagcgg cgccctagat tacgacattc ctacgaccgc
     6841 ctccgagaat ctctatttcc agggtgaatt tggcttggca caacatgacg aggccgtcga
     6901 taacaagttt aataaagaac agcagaacgc tttctatgag atccttcact taccaaatct
     6961 gaacgaagag caacgcaacg ctttcattca gagcctgaaa gacgatccct cgcagtctgc
     7021 aaatctcctg gccgaagcca agaagctgaa tgacgcacag gctccaaaag ttgataacaa
     7081 gtttaacaag gagcagcaga atgctttcta cgagatattg caccttccta atctgaatga
     7141 ggaacaaaga aatgcattta tccagtccct aaaagacgat ccatcacaga gtgccaacct
     7201 gcttgcggaa gccaaaaagc tcaatgatgc ccaggccccg aaagtagacg cgaaccatca
     7261 ataaggatcc gcaggcctct gctagcttga ctgactgaga tacagcgtac cttcagctca
     7321 cagacatgat aagatacatt gatgagtttg gacaaaccac aa
//
